>Addgene plasmid #166712 | pcDNA3HA-AMOT p130∆PPxY2 | addgene full sequence | sequence record 329322 | Addgene NGS Result
CGTCGACGGATCGGGAGATCTCCCGATCCCCTATGGTGCACTCTCAGTACAATCTGCTCTGATGCCGCAT
AGTTAAGCCAGTATCTGCTCCCTGCTTGTGTGTTGGAGGTCGCTGAGTAGTGCGCGAGCAAAATTTAAGC
TACAACAAGGCAAGGCTTGACCGACAATTGCATGAAGAATCTGCTTAGGGTTAGGCGTTTTGCGCTGCTT
CGCGATGTACGGGCCAGATATACGCGTTGACATTGATTATTGACTAGTTATTAATAGTAATCAATTACGG
GGTCATTAGTTCATAGCCCATATATGGAGTTCCGCGTTACATAACTTACGGTAAATGGCCCGCCTGGCTG
ACCGCCCAACGACCCCCGCCCATTGACGTCAATAATGACGTATGTTCCCATAGTAACGCCAATAGGGACT
TTCCATTGACGTCAATGGGTGGAGTATTTACGGTAAACTGCCCACTTGGCAGTACATCAAGTGTATCATA
TGCCAAGTACGCCCCCTATTGACGTCAATGACGGTAAATGGCCCGCCTGGCATTATGCCCAGTACATGAC
CTTATGGGACTTTCCTACTTGGCAGTACATCTACGTATTAGTCATCGCTATTACCATGGTGATGCGGTTT
TGGCAGTACATCAATGGGCGTGGATAGCGGTTTGACTCACGGGGATTTCCAAGTCTCCACCCCATTGACG
TCAATGGGAGTTTGTTTTGGCACCAAAATCAACGGGACTTTCCAAAATGTCGTAACAACTCCGCCCCATT
GACGCAAATGGGCGGTAGGCGTGTACGGTGGGAGGTCTATATAAGCAGAGCTCTCTGGCTAACTAGAGAA
CCCACTGCTTACTGGCTTATCGAAATTAATACGACTCACTATAGGGAGACCCAAGCTTGCCATGGCCTAC
CCATACGATGTTCCTGACTATGCGGGCTATCCCTATGACGTCCCGGACTATGCAGGATCCATGAGAAATT
CTGACGAACAGCCAAGTGGAGGGACCACGGTATTGCAGCGTTTGCTACAAGAGCAGCTTCGCTATGGCAA
TCCTAGTGAGAATCGCAGCCTGCTTGCCATACACCAGCAAGCCACAGGGAATGGCCCTCCTTTCCCCAGT
GGCAGTGGGAACCCGGGCCCTCAGAGTGATGTGTTGAGTCCCCAAGACCACCACCAACAGCTTGTGGCTC
ATGCTGCTCGACAAGAACCCCAGGGGCAGGAAATCCAGTCAGAAAACCTCATCATGGAGAAGCAGCTGTC
TCCTCGAATGCAAAATAATGAAGAACTCCCGACCTATGAAGAAGCCAAGGTCCAGTCCCAGTACTTTCGG
GGCCAACAGCATGCCAGTGTTGGAGCTGCCTTCTATGTCACTGGAGTCACCAACCAGAAGATGAGGACTG
AGGGACGCCCATCAGTTCAGCGGCTCAATCCTGGAAAGATGCACCAAGATGAGGGACTCAGAGACCTTAA
GCAAGGGCATGTCCGTTCCTTGAGTGAACGACTAATGCAGATGTCACTGGCCACCAGTGGAGTTAAGGCC
CATCCACCTGTTACCAGTGCTCCCCTCTCCCCACCACAACCCAATGACCTCTACAAGAATCCCACAAGTT
CCAGTGAATTCTACAAGGCCCAAGGGCCACTTCCTAACCAGCATAGCCTGAAGGGCATGGAACACCGAGG
CCCCGCAGCAGAATATCCCTTCAAGGGCATGCCACCCCAATCTGTAGTGTGCAAGCCCCAAGAGCCAGGG
CACTTCTATAGTGAGCATCGCCTGAACCAGCCAGGGAGAACAGAGGGGCAACTGATGAGGTATCAGCATC
CCCCTGAGTATGGAGCAGCCAGGCCAGCGCAGGACATCTCATTGCCATTGTCAGCCAGGAACTCGCAGCC
TCACAGCCCTACTTCTTCTCTGACCTCTGGGGGGTCCTTGCCCTTGCTACAATCTCCACCATCCACTAGA
TTGTCTCCTGCCCGACACCCCTTGGTCCCAAACCAGGGAGACCATTCAGCTCACCTGCCTAGGCCGCAGC
AGCATTTCCTTCCTAATCAGGCTCACCAGGGGGATCATTACCGTCTCTCCCAACCTGGCCTGAGTCAGCA
GCAGCAGCAACAGCAGCAGCAGCACCATCATCACCATCACCACCAACAACAGCAGCAGCAGCAGCCACAG
CAGCAGCCAGGAGAAGCCTATTCAGCTATGCCTCGGGCTCAGCCATCCTCTGCTTCTTATCAGCCAGTGC
CAGCAGACCCTTTTGCCATTGTTTCCAGAGCCCAGCAGATGGTTGAGATCCTCTCAGACGAGAACCGGAA
CTTGAGGCAAGAGTTGGAAGGATGCTATGAGAAGGTGGCAAGACTGCAGAAGGTGGAGACAGAAATCCAG
CGCGTCTCGGAGGCATATGAGAACCTCGTGAAGTCATCCTCCAAAAGAGAGGCCCTAGAGAAAGCCATGA
GAAACAAGCTAGAGGGCGAGATTCGGAGGATGCATGATTTCAACAGGGATCTGAGAGAGCGTCTAGAGAC
TGCCAACAAGCAGCTTGCAGAGAAGGAATATGAGGGGTCAGAGGACACCAGAAAAACCATCTCGCAGCTC
TTTGCAAAAAATAAAGAAAGCCAGCGTGAGAAGGAGAAGCTGGAAGCGGAGCTGGCCACTGCCCGTTCTA
CCAATGAGGACCAAAGACGACACATCGAAATCCGAGATCAGGCCCTGAGTAATGCCCAGGCCAAGGTGGT
AAAGCTGGAAGAAGAGCTGAAAAAGAAGCAAGTGTACGTTGACAAGGTGGAGAAGATGCAGCAGGCCCTT
GTACAGCTCCAGGCAGCATGTGAAAAACGTGAGCAGCTAGAGCACCGTCTCCGGACACGACTGGAGAGGG
AACTGGAATCCCTGAGAATCCAGCAGCGTCAGGGCAACTGTCAGCCCACCAACGTTTCAGAATACAATGC
TGCTGCACTGATGGAGCTCCTTCGGGAGAAAGAGGAGAGGATTCTGGCTCTGGAAGCTGATATGACAAAG
TGGGAGCAGAAATATTTGGAGGAGAATGTGATGAGACATTTTGCTCTGGATGCTGCTGCAACTGTGGCTG
CTCAGAGGGACACAACAGTCATCAGTCACTCTCCTAACACCAGCTATGACACAGCTCTAGAAGCTCGCAT
CCAGAAAGAGGAGGAAGAAATCTTGATGGCCAATAAGCGTTGCCTTGACATGGAGGGCAGGATTAAGACC
CTCCATGCCCAGATTATTGAGAAGGATGCCATGATCAAAGTACTCCAGCAGCGTTCCCGGAAGGAGCCGA
GCAAGACAGAGCAGCTGTCGTGCATGCGGCCAGCGAAGTCTCTGATGTCCATTTCCAATGCTGGATCAGG
CTTGCTCTCCCACTCATCCACCCTGACTGGCTCCCCCATCATGGAAGAAAAGCGAGACGACAAGAGCTGG
AAGGGGAGCCTAGGCATTCTCCTGGGTGGAGACTACCGTGCTGAATATGTCCCTTCCACACCCTCGCCTG
TGCCACCCTCGACTCCCCTGCTCTCGGCTCACTCCAAGACAGACAGCCGAGACTGCAGTACCCAAACTGA
ACGTGGGACGGAATCGAACAAAACTGCAGCTGTTGCTCCCATCTCTGTTCCTGCTCCAGTTGCTGCTGCC
GCCACTGCTGCCGCCATCACTGCCACTGCTGCCACCATCACCACCACCATGGTAGCTGCTGCTCCAGTTG
CTGTTGCTGCTGCTGCTGCTCCAGCTGCTGCTGCTGCCCCGTCTCCAGCCACTGCCGCTGCTACTGCTGC
TGCTGTTTCTCCAGCTGCTGCTGGTCAGATTCCAGCTGCTGCCTCTGTTGCCTCAGCTGCTGCCGTTGCT
CCTTCTGCTGCTGCTGCTGCTGCTGTTCAGGTTGCTCCAGCTGCTCCGGCTCCAGTTCCAGCTCCGGCTC
TGGTTCCGGTCCCAGCTCCAGCAGCGGCTCAGGCTTCTGCTCCTGCTCAGACTCAGGCACCAACTTCAGC
TCCGGCTGTGGCTCCAACTCCAGCTCCAACTCCAACTCCAGCTGTGGCTCAGGCTGAGGTTCCTGCAAGT
CCAGCTACCGGTCCTGGACCACATCGTTTGTCTATACCAAGTTTGACCTGCAATCCAGACAAAACAGATG
GGCCTGTGTTCCACTCCAATACTCTGGAAAGAAAAACTCCCATTCAGATCCTGGGACAAGAGCCTGATGC
AGAGATGGTGGAATATCTCATCTAACTCGAGGGGGGGCCCTATTCTATAGTGTCACCTAAATGCTAGAGC
TCGCTGATCAGCCTCGACTGTGCCTTCTAGTTGCCAGCCATCTGTTGTTTGCCCCTCCCCCGTGCCTTCC
TTGACCCTGGAAGGTGCCACTCCCACTGTCCTTTCCTAATAAAATGAGGAAATTGCATCGCATTGTCTGA
GTAGGTGTCATTCTATTCTGGGGGGTGGGGTGGGGCAGGACAGCAAGGGGGAGGATTGGGAAGACAATAG
CAGGCATGCTGGGGATGCGGTGGGCTCTATGGCTTCTGAGGCGGAAAGAACCAGCTGGGGCTCTAGGGGG
TATCCCC
[124 nt withheld, positions 4558-4681]
C
[91 nt withheld, positions 4683-4773]
A
[49 nt withheld, positions 4775-4823]
CCTTTGACGTTGGAGTCCACGTTCTTT
[37 nt withheld, positions 4851-4887]
ACCCTATCTCGGTCTATTCTTTTGATTTATAAGGGATTTTGCCGATTTCGGCCTATTGGTTAAAAAATGA
GCTGATTTAACAAAAATTTAACGCGAATTAATTCTGTGGAATGTGTGTCAGTTAGGGTGTGGAAAGTCCC
CAGGCTCCCCAGCAGGCAGAAGTATGCAAAGCATGCATCTCAATTAGTCAGCAACCAGGTGTGGAAAGTC
CCCAGGCTCCCCAGCAGGCAGAAGTATGCAAAGCATGCATCTCAATTAGTCAGCAACCATAGTCCCGCCC
CTAACTCCGCCCATCCCGCCCCTAACTCCGCCCAGTTCCGCCCATTCTCCGCCCCATGGCTGACTAATTT
TTTTTATTTATGCAGAGGCCGAGGCCGCCTCTGCCTCTGAGCTATTCCAGAAGTAGTGAGGAGGCTTTTT
TGGAGGCCTAGGCTTTTGCAAAAAGCTCCCGGGAGCTTGTATATCCATTTTCGGATCTGATCAAGAGACA
GGATGAGGATCGTTTCGCATGATTGAACAAGATGGATTGCACGCAGGTTCTCCGGCCGCTTGGGTGGAGA
GGCTATTCGGCTATGACTGGGCACAACAGACAATCGGCTGCTCTGATGCCGCCGTGTTCCGGCTGTCAGC
GCAGGGGCGCCCGGTTCTTTTTGTCAAGACCGACCTGTCCGGTGCCCTGAATGAACTGCAGGACGAGGCA
GCGCGGCTATCGTGGCTGGCCACGACGGGCGTTCCTTGCGCAGCTGTGCTCGACGTTGTCACTGAAGCGG
GAAGGGACTGGCTGCTATTGGGCGAAGTGCCGGGGCAGGATCTCCTGTCATCTCACCTTGCTCCTGCCGA
GAAAGTATCCATCATGGCTGATGCAATGCGGCGGCTGCATACGCTTGATCCGGCTACCTGCCCATTCGAC
CACCAAGCGAAACATCGCATCGAGCGAGCACGTACTCGGATGGAAGCCGGTCTTGTCGATCAGGATGATC
TGGACGAAGAGCATCAGGGGCTCGCGCCAGCCGAACTGTTCGCCAGGCTCAAGGCGCGCATGCCCGACGG
CGAGGATCTCGTCGTGACCCATGGCGATGCCTGCTTGCCGAATATCATGGTGGAAAATGGCCGCTTTTCT
GGATTCATCGACTGTGGCCGGCTGGGTGTGGCGGACCGCTATCAGGACATAGCGTTGGCTACCCGTGATA
TTGCTGAAGAGCTTGGCGGCGAATGGGCTGACCGCTTCCTCGTGCTTTACGGTATCGCCGCTCCCGATTC
GCAGCGCATCGCCTTCTATCGCCTTCTTGACGAGTTCTTCTGAGCGGGACTCTGGGGTTCGAAATGACCG
ACCAAGCGACGCCCAACCTGCCATCACGAGATTTCGATTCCACCGCCGCCTTCTATGAAAGGTTGGGCTT
CGGAATCGTTTTCCGGGACGCCGGCTGGATGATCCTCCAGCGCGGGGATCTCATGCTGGAGTTCTTCGCC
CACCCCAACTTGTTTATTGCAGCTTATAATGGTTACAAATAAAGCAATAGCATCACAAATTTCACAAATA
AAGCATTTTTTTCACTGCATTCTAGTTGTGGTTTGTCCAAACTCATCAATGTATCTTATCATGTCTGTAT
ACCGTCGACCTCTAGCTAGAGCTTGGCGTAATCATGGTCATAGCTGTTTCCTGTGTGAAATTGTTATCCG
CTCACAATTCCACACAACATACGAGCCGGAAGCATAAAGTGTAAAGCCTGGGGTGCCTAATGAGTGAGCT
AACTCACATTAATTGCGTTGCGCTCACTGCCCGCTTTCCAGTCGGGAAACCTGTCGTGCCAGCTGCATTA
ATGAATCGGCCAACGCGCGGGGAGAGGCGGTTTGCGTATTGGGCGCTCTTCCGCTTCCTCGCTCACTGAC
TCGCTGCGCTCGGTCGTTCGGCTGCGGCGAGCGGTATCAGCTCACTCAAAGGCGGTAATACGGTTATCCA
CAGAATCAGGGGATAACGCAGGAAAGAACATGTGAGCAAAAGGCCAGCAAAAGGCCAGGAACCGTAAAAA
GGCCGCGTTGCTGGCGTTTTTCCATAGGCTCCGCCCCCCTGACGAGCATCACAAAAATCGACGCTCAAGT
CAGAGGTGGCGAAACCCGACAGGACTATAAAGATACCAGGCGTTTCCCCCTGGAAGCTCCCTCGTGCGCT
CTCCTGTTCCGACCCTGCCGCTTACCGGATACCTGTCCGCCTTTCTCCCTTCGGGAAGCGTGGCGCTTTC
TCATAGCTCACGCTGTAGGTATCTCAGTTCGGTGTAGGTCGTTCGCTCCAAGCTGGGCTGTGTGCACGAA
CCCCCCGTTCAGCCCGACCGCTGCGCCTTATCCGGTAACTATCGTCTTGAGTCCAACCCGGTAAGACACG
ACTTATCGCCACTGGCAGCAGCCACTGGTAACAGGATTAGCAGAGCGAGGTATGTAGGCGGTGCTACAGA
GTTCTTGAAGTGGTGGCCTAACTACGGCTACACTAGAAGAACAGTATTTGGTATCTGCGCTCTGCTGAAG
CCAGTTACCTTCGGAAAAAGAGTTGGTAGCTCTTGATCCGGCAAACAAACCACCGCTGGTAGCGGTGGTT
TTTTTGTTTGCAAGCAGCAGATTACGCGCAGAAAAAAAGGATCTCAAGAAGATCCTTTGATCTTTTCTAC
GGGGTCTGACGCTCAGTGGAACGAAAACTCACGTTAAGGGATTTTGGTCATGAGATTATCAAAAAGGATC
TTCACCTAGATCCTTTTAAATTAAAAATGAAGTTTTAAATCAATCTAAAGTATATATGAGTAAACTTGGT
CTGACAGTTACCAATGCTTAATCAGTGAGGCACCTATCTCAGCGATCTGTCTATTTCGTTCATCCATAGT
TGCCTGACTCCCCGTCGTGTAGATAACTACGATACGGGAGGGCTTACCATCTGGCCCCAGTGCTGCAATG
ATACCGCGAGACCCACGCTCACCGGCTCCAGATTTATCAGCAATAAACCAGCCAGCCGGAAGGGCCGAGC
GCAGAAGTGGTCCTGCAACTTTATCCGCCTCCATCCAGTCTATTAATTGTTGCCGGGAAGCTAGAGTAAG
TAGTTCGCCAGTTAATAGTTTGCGCAACGTTGTTGCCATTGCTACAGGCATCGTGGTGTCACGCTCGTCG
TTTGGTATGGCTTCATTCAGCTCCGGTTCCCAACGATCAAGGCGAGTTACATGATCCCCCATGTTGTGCA
AAAAAGCGGTTAGCTCCTTCGGTCCTCCGATCGTTGTCAGAAGTAAGTTGGCCGCAGTGTTATCACTCAT
GGTTATGGCAGCACTGCATAATTCTCTTACTGTCATGCCATCCGTAAGATGCTTTTCTGTGACTGGTGAG
TACTCAACCAAGTCATTCTGAGAATAGTGTATGCGGCGACCGAGTTGCTCTTGCCCGGCGTCAATACGGG
ATAATACCGCGCCACATAGCAGAACTTTAAAAGTGCTCATCATTGGAAAACGTTCTTCGGGGCGAAAACT
CTCAAGGATCTTACCGCTGTTGAGATCCAGTTCGATGTAACCCACTCGTGCACCCAACTGATCTTCAGCA
TCTTTTACTTTCACCAGCGTTTCTGGGTGAGCAAAAACAGGAAGGCAAAATGCCGCAAAAAAGGGAATAA
GGGCGACACGGAAATGTTGAATACTCATACTCTTCCTTTTTCAATATTATTGAAGCATTTATCAGGGTTA
TTGTCTCATGAGCGGATACATATTTGAATGTATTTAGAAAAATAAACAAATAGGGGTTCCGCGCACATTT
CCCCGAAAAGTGCCACCTGA
Features (pLannotate 1.2.2; 22 found; start..end, strand, type, name):
     32..84      -  misc_feature   bom (fragment): basis of mobility region from pBR322
    239..618     +  enhancer       CMV enhancer: human cytomegalovirus immediate early enhancer
    619..822     +  promoter       CMV promoter: human cytomegalovirus (CMV) immediate early promoter
    818..851     +  LTR            5' LTR (truncated) (fragment): truncated 5' long terminal repeat (LTR) from HIV-1
    867..885     +  promoter       T7 promoter: promoter for bacteriophage T7 RNA polymerase
    908..970     +  CDS            3xHA (fragment): three tandem HA epitope tags
    971..4222    +  CDS            AMOT: AMOT_HUMAN - Also known as KIAA1071. Experimental evidence at protein level: Swiss-Prot protein existence level 1. Plays a central role in tight junction maintenance via the complex formed with ARHGAP17, which acts by regulating the uptake of polarity proteins at tight junctions. Appears to regulate endothelial cell migration and tube formation. May also play a role in the assembly of endothelial cell-cell junctions. From Homo sapiens (Human).
   4244..4262    -  promoter       SP6 promoter: promoter for bacteriophage SP6 RNA polymerase
   4288..4512    +  polyA_signal   bGH poly(A) signal: bovine growth hormone polyadenylation signal
   4516..4537    +  promoter       SV40 promoter (fragment): SV40 enhancer and early promoter
   4558..4986    +  rep_origin     f1 ori (sequence partly withheld): f1 bacteriophage origin of replication; arrow indicates direction of (+) strand synthesis
   5000..5329    +  promoter       SV40 promoter: SV40 enhancer and early promoter
   5396..6187    +  CDS            neo: KKA2_KLEPN - Also known as kan, nptII. Experimental evidence at protein level: Swiss-Prot protein existence level 1. Resistance to kanamycin, neomycin, paromomycin, ribostamycin, butirosin and gentamicin B. From Klebsiella pneumoniae.
   6211..6369    +  CDS            ble (fragment): BLE_KLEPN - Experimental evidence at protein level: Swiss-Prot protein existence level 1. Binding protein with a strong affinity to the bleomycin family of antibiotics. Binds to CL990; an antimitotic-antibiotic compound. From Klebsiella pneumoniae.
   6364..6485    +  polyA_signal   SV40 poly(A) signal: SV40 polyadenylation signal
   6558..6574    -  protein_bind   lac operator: The lac repressor binds to the lac operator to inhibit transcription in E. coli. This inhibition can be relieved by adding lactose or isopropyl-β-D-thiogalactopyranoside (IPTG). lac repressor encoded by lacI
   6582..6612    -  promoter       lac promoter: promoter for the E. coli lac operon
   6627..6648    -  protein_bind   CAP binding site: CAP binding activates transcription in the presence of cAMP. E. coli catabolite activator protein
   6661..6753    -  CDS            lacI (fragment): lac repressor; lacI; The lac repressor binds to the lac operator to inhibit transcription in E. coli. This inhibition can be relieved by adding lactose or isopropyl-β-D-thiogalactopyranoside (IPTG).
   6936..7524    -  rep_origin     ori: high-copy-number ColE1/pMB1/pBR322/pUC origin of replication
   7695..8555    -  CDS            AmpR: β-lactamase; bla; confers resistance to ampicillin, carbenicillin, and related antibiotics
   8556..8660    -  promoter       AmpR promoter: bla
