[The description below was written by a language model from this plasmid's Addgene catalogue record and pLannotate feature annotations shown in this document.]
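Description:
pcDNA3HA-AMOT p130∆PPxY2 is a mammalian expression plasmid built on a pcDNA backbone that encodes the p130 isoform of human angiomotin (AMOT) carrying two point substitutions, proline 262 and proline 263 to alanine, which inactivate the second of the protein's PPxY motifs. The roughly 3.25 kb open reading frame sits downstream of the human cytomegalovirus immediate-early enhancer and promoter and is followed by the bovine growth hormone polyadenylation signal, giving strong constitutive expression after transfection. An N-terminal 2xHA epitope tag supplied by the backbone is fused in frame to AMOT; the automated annotation picks this up as a partial match to a 3xHA element, consistent with two tandem copies. T7 and SP6 phage promoters flank the insert and also serve as convenient sequencing primer sites. A short annotated match to an HIV-1 LTR between the CMV and T7 promoters is a small fragment and does not indicate a lentiviral vector.

In bacteria the plasmid replicates from a high-copy ColE1/pUC-type origin and is selected with ampicillin through the β-lactamase gene; an f1 origin is also present. A separate SV40 early promoter drives the neomycin phosphotransferase gene with an SV40 polyadenylation signal, which would allow G418 selection of stably transfected mammalian cells. The sequenced record is about 8.7 kb, in close agreement with the catalogue size.

PPxY motifs are ligands for WW domains, and the associated study examined how AMOT PPxY motifs engage the WW domains of the ubiquitin ligase NEDD4L during HIV-1 release. This construct therefore serves to test the specific contribution of the second motif, typically alongside wild-type AMOT, with detection through the HA tag.
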