Addgene plasmid #166712: pcDNA3HA-AMOT p130∆PPxY2
Purpose: expresses AMOT with inactivating mutation in second PPxY motif in mammalian cells
Depositing lab: Wesley Sundquist. Depositing organization: University of Utah. Publication: Interactions between AMOT PPxY Motifs and NEDD4L WW Domains Function in HIV-1 Release. Rheinemann L, Thompson T, Mercenne G, Paine EL, Peterson FC, Volkman BF, Alam SL, Alian A, Sundquist WI. J Biol Chem. 2021 Jul 17:100975. doi: 10.1016/j.jbc.2021.100975. PubMed 34284061.
Backbone
  Vector backbone: pcDNA
  Backbone size w/o insert (bp): 5446
  Total vector size (bp): 8701
  Vector type: Mammalian Expression
Growth in bacteria
  Bacterial resistance: Ampicillin, 100 μg/mL
  Growth temperature: 37°C
  Growth strain: DH5alpha
  Copy number: Unknown
Gene/Insert
  Gene/Insert name: Angiomotin p130 P262A P263A
  Species: H. sapiens (human)
  Insert size (bp): 3255
  Mutation: changed proline 262 to alanine, proline 263 to alanine
  Entrez Gene: AMOT
  Promoter: CMV promoter
  Tag / fusion protein: 2xHA (N terminal on backbone)
  Cloning method: Ligation Independent Cloning
  Sequencing primers: 5′ TTAATACGACTCACTATAGGG; 3′ AACTAGAAGGCACAGTCGAGGCTG
Terms and licenses: Academic/Nonprofit Terms; Industry Terms: Not Available to Industry
How to cite: pcDNA3HA-AMOT p130∆PPxY2 was a gift from Wesley Sundquist (Addgene plasmid # 166712 ; http://n2t.net/addgene:166712 ; RRID:Addgene_166712)
